Addgene plasmid #59743: HA-RNF4/pRK5
Purpose: Expresses RNF4 in mammalian cells
Depositing lab: Xiaolu Yang. Depositing organization: University of Pennsylvania. Publication: A Cellular System that Degrades Misfolded Proteins and Protects against Neurodegeneration. Guo L, Giasson BI, Glavis-Bloom A, Brewer MD, Shorter J, Gitler AD, Yang X. Mol Cell. 2014 Jul 3;55(1):15-30. doi: 10.1016/j.molcel.2014.04.030. Epub 2014 May 29. PubMed 24882209.
Backbone
  Vector backbone: pRK5
  Backbone size w/o insert (bp): 4713
  Total vector size (bp): 5263
  Vector type: Mammalian Expression
Growth in bacteria
  Bacterial resistance: Ampicillin, 100 μg/mL
  Growth temperature: 37°C
  Growth strain: DH5alpha
  Copy number: High Copy
Gene/Insert
  Gene/Insert name: RNF4
  Species: H. sapiens (human)
  Insert size (bp): 570
  GenBank ID: NM_002938.4
  Entrez Gene: RNF4 (a.k.a. RES4-26, SLX5, SNURF)
  Promoter: CMV
  Tag / fusion protein: HA (N terminal on backbone)
  Cloning method: Restriction Enzyme; 5′ cloning site BamHI (destroyed during cloning); 3′ cloning site SalI (not destroyed)
  Sequencing primers: 5′ GGACAAACCACAACTAGAATGCAGT; 3′ TTGCCTTTCTCTCCACAGGTGT
Terms and licenses: Academic/Nonprofit Terms; Industry Terms: Not Available to Industry
How to cite: HA-RNF4/pRK5 was a gift from Xiaolu Yang (Addgene plasmid # 59743 ; http://n2t.net/addgene:59743 ; RRID:Addgene_59743)
