[The description below was written by a language model from this plasmid's Addgene catalogue record, the feature table of its GenBank file and pLannotate feature annotations shown in this document.]
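Description:
HA-RNF4/pRK5 is a mammalian expression plasmid built on the pRK5 backbone that drives production of human RNF4 carrying an N-terminal HA epitope tag supplied by the vector. The 570 bp RNF4 coding sequence sits downstream of the human cytomegalovirus immediate-early enhancer and promoter, followed by a fragment of a CMV-derived intron and an SP6 phage promoter. Transcripts are terminated by an SV40 polyadenylation signal. The insert was placed by restriction cloning between a BamHI site, destroyed in the process, and a retained SalI site. RNF4 (also called SNURF) is an E3 ubiquitin ligase that recognises polysumoylated proteins and polyubiquitinates them for proteasomal degradation, with PML among its annotated substrates.

For propagation in E. coli the plasmid carries a high-copy ColE1/pUC-type origin and the β-lactamase gene for ampicillin selection. An M13 phage origin allows single-stranded DNA production, and an SV40 enhancer/early promoter region is also present downstream of the expression cassette. No mammalian selection marker is annotated, so the plasmid appears suited to transient transfection. The full-sequence annotation does not call the HA tag, but a partial 853 bp GenBank record covering the insert region annotates it upstream of the gene. Both records also flag a FLAG tag sequence just after the RNF4 reading frame. The catalogue lists only HA as a tag, and the record does not state whether this FLAG sequence is translated. Several short matches (RSF ori, lacI, lacZα, bom, rop, IgH signal sequence) are fragments and probably backbone remnants. The sequenced length of 5,283 nt differs slightly from the catalogued 5,263 bp. The construct is intended for expressing detectable, epitope-tagged RNF4 in mammalian cells, and the associated work concerned cellular degradation of misfolded proteins.
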