Features (pLannotate 1.2.2; 22 found; start..end, strand, type, name):
      1..125     +  rep_origin     RSF ori (fragment): Plasmids containing the RSF 1030 origin of replication can be propagated in E. coli cells that contain additional plasmids with compatible origins.
    127..219     +  CDS            lacI (fragment): lac repressor; lacI; The lac repressor binds to the lac operator to inhibit transcription in E. coli. This inhibition can be relieved by adding lactose or isopropyl-β-D-thiogalactopyranoside (IPTG).
    232..253     +  protein_bind   CAP binding site: CAP binding activates transcription in the presence of cAMP. E. coli catabolite activator protein
    268..298     +  promoter       lac promoter: promoter for the E. coli lac operon
    306..322     +  protein_bind   lac operator: The lac repressor binds to the lac operator to inhibit transcription in E. coli. This inhibition can be relieved by adding lactose or isopropyl-β-D-thiogalactopyranoside (IPTG). lac repressor encoded by lacI
    375..754     +  enhancer       CMV enhancer: human cytomegalovirus immediate early enhancer
    755..958     +  promoter       CMV promoter: human cytomegalovirus (CMV) immediate early promoter
   1094..1137    +  intron         CMV intron (fragment): modified intron A from human cytomegalovirus
   1189..1207    +  promoter       SP6 promoter: promoter for bacteriophage SP6 RNA polymerase
   1211..1248    +  CDS            IgH signal sequence (fragment): signal sequence from the mouse immunoglobulin heavy chain variable region
   1328..1897    +  CDS            RNF4: RNF4_HUMAN - Also known as SNURF. Experimental evidence at protein level: Swiss-Prot protein existence level 1. E3 ubiquitin-protein ligase which binds polysumoylated chains covalently attached to proteins and mediates 'Lys-6'-, 'Lys-11'-, 'Lys- 48'- and 'Lys-63'-linked polyubiquitination of those substrates and their subsequent targeting to the proteasome for degradation. Regulates the degradation of several proteins including PML and the transcriptional activator PEA3. Involved in chromosome alignment and spindle assembly, it regulates the kinetochore CENPH-CENPI-CENPK complex by targeting p
   1913..1933    +  CDS            FLAG (fragment): FLAG® epitope tag, followed by an enterokinase cleavage site
   1957..2091    +  polyA_signal   SV40 poly(A) signal: SV40 polyadenylation signal
   2160..2517    +  promoter       SV40 promoter: SV40 enhancer and early promoter
   2536..2690    +  CDS            lacZα (fragment): LacZα fragment of β-galactosidase; lacZ fragment
   2696..2747    -  misc_feature   bom (fragment): basis of mobility region from pBR322
   2766..3146    +  rep_origin     M13 ori (sequence partly withheld): M13 bacteriophage origin of replication; arrow indicates direction of (+) strand synthesis
   3222..3271    -  misc_feature   bom (fragment): basis of mobility region from pBR322
   3373..3408    -  CDS            rop (fragment): Rop protein, which maintains plasmids at low copy number; rop
   3503..3607    +  promoter       AmpR promoter: bla
   3608..4468    +  CDS            AmpR: β-lactamase; bla; confers resistance to ampicillin, carbenicillin, and related antibiotics
   4639..5227    +  rep_origin     ori: high-copy-number ColE1/pMB1/pBR322/pUC origin of replication
>Addgene plasmid #59743 | HA-RNF4/pRK5 | addgene full sequence | sequence record 322044 | Addgene NGS Result
CATGTTCTTTCCTGCGTTATCCCCTGATTCTGTGGATAACCGTATTACCGCCTTTGAGTGAGCTGATACC
GCTCGCCGCAGCCGAACGACCGAGCGCAGCGAGTCAGTGAGCGAGGAAGCGGAAGAGCGCCCAATACGCA
AACCGCCTCTCCCCGCGCGTTGGCCGATTCATTAATGCAGCTGGCACGACAGGTTTCCCGACTGGAAAGC
GGGCAGTGAGCGCAACGCAATTAATGTGAGTTAGCTCACTCATTAGGCACCCCAGGCTTTACACTTTATG
CTTCCGGCTCGTATGTTGTGTGGAATTGTGAGCGGATAACAATTTCACACAGGAAACAGCTATGACATGA
TTACGAATTAATTCGAGCTCGCCCGACATTGATTATTGACTAGTTATTAATAGTAATCAATTACGGGGTC
ATTAGTTCATAGCCCATATATGGAGTTCCGCGTTACATAACTTACGGTAAATGGCCCGCCTGGCTGACCG
CCCAACGACCCCCGCCCATTGACGTCAATAATGACGTATGTTCCCATAGTAACGCCAATAGGGACTTTCC
ATTGACGTCAATGGGTGGAGTATTTACGGTAAACTGCCCACTTGGCAGTACATCAAGTGTATCATATGCC
AAGTACGCCCCCTATTGACGTCAATGACGGTAAATGGCCCGCCTGGCATTATGCCCAGTACATGACCTTA
TGGGACTTTCCTACTTGGCAGTACATCTACGTATTAGTCATCGCTATTACCATGGTGATGCGGTTTTGGC
AGTACATCAATGGGCGTGGATAGCGGTTTGACTCACGGGGATTTCCAAGTCTCCACCCCATTGACGTCAA
TGGGAGTTTGTTTTGGCACCAAAATCAACGGGACTTTCCAAAATGTCGTAACAACTCCGCCCCATTGACG
CAAATGGGCGGTAGGCGTGTACGGTGGGAGGTCTATATAAGCAGAGCTCGTTTAGTGAACCGTCAGATCG
CCTGGAGACGCCATCCACGCTGTTTTGACCTCCATAGAAGACACCGGGACCGATCCAGCCTCCGCGGCCG
GGAACGGTGCATTGGAACGCGGATTCCCCGTGCCAAGAGTGACGTAAGTACCGCCTATAGAGTCTATAGG
CCCACCCCCTTGGCTTCGTTAGAACGCGGCTACAATTAATACATAACCTTATGTATCATACACATACGAT
TTAGGTGACACTATAGAATAACATCCACTTTGCCTTTCTCTCCACAGGTGTCCACTCCCAGGTCCAACTG
CACCTCGGTTCTATCGATTGAATTCGCCATGGGCTACCCCTACGACGTGCCCGACTACGCCAGATCCATG
AGTACAAGAAAGCGTCGTGGTGGAGCAATAAATTCTAGACAAGCTCAGAAGCGAACTCGGGAAGCAACCT
CCACCCCCGAGATCTCCTTGGAAGCAGAACCCATAGAACTCGTGGAAACTGCTGGAGATGAAATTGTGGA
CCTCACTTGTGAATCTTTAGAGCCTGTGGTGGTTGATCTGACTCACAATGACTCTGTTGTGATTGTTGAC
GAAAGAAGAAGACCAAGGAGGAATGCTAGGAGGCTGCCCCAGGACCATGCTGACAGCTGTGTGGTGAGCA
GTGACGATGAGGAGTTGTCCAGGGACAGAGACGTATATGTGACTACCCATACTCCCAGAAACGCCAGGGA
TGAGGGCGCTACAGGCCTCAGGCCCTCAGGTACTGTCAGTTGTCCCATCTGCATGGACGGATACTCAGAG
ATCGTGCAGAATGGACGTCTCATCGTTTCCACAGAATGCGGCCATGTCTTCTGTAGCCAGTGCCTCCGTG
ATTCCCTGAAGAATGCTAATACTTGCCCAACTTGTAGGAAAAAGATCAACCACAAACGGTACCACCCCAT
TTATATAGTCGACTGACTCGACTACAAGGACGACGATGACAAGTGAAAGCTTGGCCGCCATGGCCCAACT
TGTTTATTGCAGCTTATAATGGTTACAAATAAAGCAATAGCATCACAAATTTCACAAATAAAGCATTTTT
TTCACTGCATTCTAGTTGTGGTTTGTCCAAACTCATCAATGTATCTTATCATGTCTGGATCGGGAATTAA
TTCGGCGCAGCACCATGGCCTGAAATAACCTCTGAAAGAGGAACTTGGTTAGGTACCTTCTGAGGCGGAA
AGAACCAGCTGTGGAATGTGTGTCAGTTAGGGTGTGGAAAGTCCCCAGGCTCCCCAGCAGGCAGAAGTAT
GCAAAGCATGCATCTCAATTAGTCAGCAACCAGGTGTGGAAAGTCCCCAGGCTCCCCAGCAGGCAGAAGT
ATGCAAAGCATGCATCTCAATTAGTCAGCAACCATAGTCCCGCCCCTAACTCCGCCCATCCCGCCCCTAA
CTCCGCCCAGTTCCGCCCATTCTCCGCCCCATGGCTGACTAATTTTTTTTATTTATGCAGAGGCCGAGGC
CGCCTCGGCCTCTGAGCTATTCCAGAAGTAGTGAGGAGGCTTTTTTGGAGGCCTAGGCTTTTGCAAAAAG
CTGTTAACAGCTTGGCACTGGCCGTCGTTTTACAACGTCGTGACTGGGAAAACCCTGGCGTTACCCAACT
TAATCGCCTTGCAGCACATCCCCCTTTCGCCAGCTGGCGTAATAGCGAAGAGGCCCGCACCGATCGCCCT
TCCCAACAGTTGCGCAGCCTGAATGGCGAATGGCGCCTGATGCGGTATTTTCTCCTTACGCATCTGTGCG
GTATTTCACACCGCATA
[142 nt withheld, positions 2748-2889]
C
[141 nt withheld, positions 2891-3031]
CCTTTGACGTTGGAGTCCACGTTCTTT
[37 nt withheld, positions 3059-3095]
ACCCTATCTCGGGCTATTCTTTTGATTTATAAGGGATTTTGCCGATTTCGGCCTATTGGTTAAAAAATGA
GCTGATTTAACAAAAATTTAACGCGAATTTTAACAAAATATTAACGTTTACAATTTTATGGTGCACTCTC
AGTACAATCTGCTCTGATGCCGCATAGTTAAGCCAGCCCCGACACCCGCCAACACCCGCTGACGCGCCCT
GACGGGCTTGTCTGCTCCCGGCATCCGCTTACAGACAAGCTGTGACCGTCTCCGGGAGCTGCATGTGTCA
GAGGTTTTCACCGTCATCACCGAAACGCGCGAGACGAAAGGGCCTCGTGATACGCCTATTTTTATAGGTT
AATGTCATGATAATAATGGTTTCTTAGACGTCAGGTGGCACTTTTCGGGGAAATGTGCGCGGAACCCCTA
TTTGTTTATTTTTCTAAATACATTCAAATATGTATCCGCTCATGAGACAATAACCCTGATAAATGCTTCA
ATAATATTGAAAAAGGAAGAGTATGAGTATTCAACATTTCCGTGTCGCCCTTATTCCCTTTTTTGCGGCA
TTTTGCCTTCCTGTTTTTGCTCACCCAGAAACGCTGGTGAAAGTAAAAGATGCTGAAGATCAGTTGGGTG
CACGAGTGGGTTACATCGAACTGGATCTCAACAGCGGTAAGATCCTTGAGAGTTTTCGCCCCGAAGAACG
TTTTCCAATGATGAGCACTTTTAAAGTTCTGCTATGTGGCGCGGTATTATCCCGTATTGACGCCGGGCAA
GAGCAACTCGGTCGCCGCATACACTATTCTCAGAATGACTTGGTTGAGTACTCACCAGTCACAGAAAAGC
ATCTTACGGATGGCATGACAGTAAGAGAATTATGCAGTGCTGCCATAACCATGAGTGATAACACTGCGGC
CAACTTACTTCTGACAACGATCGGAGGACCGAAGGAGCTAACCGCTTTTTTGCACAACATGGGGGATCAT
GTAACTCGCCTTGATCGTTGGGAACCGGAGCTGAATGAAGCCATACCAAACGACGAGCGTGACACCACGA
TGCCTGTAGCAATGGCAACAACGTTGCGCAAACTATTAACTGGCGAACTACTTACTCTAGCTTCCCGGCA
ACAATTAATAGACTGGATGGAGGCGGATAAAGTTGCAGGACCACTTCTGCGCTCGGCCCTTCCGGCTGGC
TGGTTTATTGCTGATAAATCTGGAGCCGGTGAGCGTGGGTCTCGCGGTATCATTGCAGCACTGGGGCCAG
ATGGTAAGCCCTCCCGTATCGTAGTTATCTACACGACGGGGAGTCAGGCAACTATGGATGAACGAAATAG
ACAGATCGCTGAGATAGGTGCCTCACTGATTAAGCATTGGTAACTGTCAGACCAAGTTTACTCATATATA
CTTTAGATTGATTTAAAACTTCATTTTTAATTTAAAAGGATCTAGGTGAAGATCCTTTTTGATAATCTCA
TGACCAAAATCCCTTAACGTGAGTTTTCGTTCCACTGAGCGTCAGACCCCGTAGAAAAGATCAAAGGATC
TTCTTGAGATCCTTTTTTTCTGCGCGTAATCTGCTGCTTGCAAACAAAAAAACCACCGCTACCAGCGGTG
GTTTGTTTGCCGGATCAAGAGCTACCAACTCTTTTTCCGAAGGTAACTGGCTTCAGCAGAGCGCAGATAC
CAAATACTGTTCTTCTAGTGTAGCCGTAGTTAGGCCACCACTTCAAGAACTCTGTAGCACCGCCTACATA
CCTCGCTCTGCTAATCCTGTTACCAGTGGCTGCTGCCAGTGGCGATAAGTCGTGTCTTACCGGGTTGGAC
TCAAGACGATAGTTACCGGATAAGGCGCAGCGGTCGGGCTGAACGGGGGGTTCGTGCACACAGCCCAGCT
TGGAGCGAACGACCTACACCGAACTGAGATACCTACAGCGTGAGCTATGAGAAAGCGCCACGCTTCCCGA
AGGGAGAAAGGCGGACAGGTATCCGGTAAGCGGCAGGGTCGGAACAGGAGAGCGCACGAGGGAGCTTCCA
GGGGGAAACGCCTGGTATCTTTATAGTCCTGTCGGGTTTCGCCACCTCTGACTTGAGCGTCGATTTTTGT
GATGCTCGTCAGGGGGGCGGAGCCTATGGAAAAACGCCAGCAACGCGGCCTTTTTACGGTTCCTGGCCTT
TTGCTGGCCTTTTGCTCA
