LOCUS       Exported 853 bp ds-DNA linear SYN 17-MAY-2021
DEFINITION  Expresses RNF4 in mammalian cells.
ACCESSION   .
VERSION     .
KEYWORDS    HA-RNF4/pRK5
SOURCE      synthetic DNA construct
  ORGANISM  synthetic DNA construct
REFERENCE   1 (bases 1 to 853)
  AUTHORS   Guo L, Giasson BI, Glavis-Bloom A, Brewer MD, Shorter J, Gitler AD,
            Yang X
  TITLE     A Cellular System that Degrades Misfolded Proteins and Protects
            against Neurodegeneration.
  JOURNAL   Mol Cell. 2014 Jul 3;55(1):15-30. doi: 10.1016/j.molcel.2014.04.030.
            Epub 2014 May 29.
  PUBMED    24882209
REFERENCE   2 (bases 1 to 853)
  AUTHORS   .
  TITLE     Direct Submission
  JOURNAL   Exported May 17, 2021 from SnapGene Server 1.1.58
            http://www.snapgene.com
FEATURES             Location/Qualifiers
     source          1..853
                     /organism="synthetic DNA construct"
                     /mol_type="other DNA"
     CDS             55..81
                     /codon_start=1
                     /product="HA (human influenza hemagglutinin) epitope tag"
                     /label=HA
                     /translation="YPYDVPDYA"
     CDS             670..693
                     /codon_start=1
                     /product="FLAG(R) epitope tag, followed by an enterokinase
                     cleavage site"
                     /label=FLAG
                     /translation="DYKDDDDK"
     regulatory      704..713
                     /regulatory_class="other"
                     /note="vertebrate consensus sequence for strong initiation
                     of translation (Kozak, 1987)"
     polyA_signal    717..851
                     /label=SV40 poly(A) signal
                     /note="SV40 polyadenylation signal"
     primer_bind     complement(754..773)
                     /label=SV40pA-R
                     /note="SV40 polyA, reverse primer"
     primer_bind     808..827
                     /label=EBV-rev
                     /note="SV40 polyA terminator, reverse primer"
ORIGIN
        1 tccactccca ggtccaactg cacctcggtt ctatcgattg aattcgccat gggctacccc
       61 tacgacgtgc ccgactacgc cagatccatg agtacaagaa agcgtcgtgg tggagcaata
      121 aattctagac aagctcagaa gcgaactcgg gaagcaacct ccacccccga gatctccttg
      181 gaagcagaac ccatagaact cgtggaaact gctggagatg aaattgtgga cctcacttgt
      241 gaatctttag agcctgtggt ggttgatctg actcacaatg actctgttgt gattgttgac
      301 gaaagaagaa gaccaaggag gaatgctagg aggctgcccc aggaccatgc tgacagctgt
      361 gtggtgagca gtgacgatga ggagttgtcc agggacagag acgtatatgt gactacccat
      421 actcccagaa acgccaggga tgagggcgct acaggcctca ggccctcagg tactgtcagt
      481 tgtcccatct gcatggacgg atactcagag atcgtgcaga atggacgtct catcgtttcc
      541 acagaatgcg gccatgtctt ctgtagccag tgcctccgtg attccctgaa gaatgctaat
      601 acttgcccaa cttgtaggaa aaagatcaac cacaaacggt accaccccat ttatatagtc
      661 gactgactcg actacaagga cgacgatgac aagtgaaagc ttggccgcca tggcccaact
      721 tgtttattgc agcttataat ggttacaaat aaagcaatag catcacaaat ttcacaaata
      781 aagcattttt ttcactgcat tctagttgtg gtttgtccaa actcatcaat gtatcttatc
      841 atgtctggat cgg
//
