>Addgene plasmid #59743 | HA-RNF4/pRK5 | depositor partial sequence | sequence record 93898 | HA tag RNF4
ATGGGCTACCCCTACGACGTGCCCGACTACGCCAGATCCATGAGTACAAGAAAGCGTCGTGGTGGAGCAA
TAAATTCTAGACAAGCTCAGAAGCGAACTCGGGAAGCAACCTCCACCCCCGAGATCTCCTTGGAAGCAGA
ACCCATAGAACTCGTGGAAACTGCTGGAGATGAAATTGTGGACCTCACTTGTGAATCTTTAGAGCCTGTG
GTGGTTGATCTGACTCACAATGACTCTGTTGTGATTGTTGACGAAAGAAGAAGACCAAGGAGGAATGCTA
GGAGGCTGCCCCAGGACCATGCTGACAGCTGTGTGGTGAGCAGTGACGATGAGGAGTTGTCCAGGGACAG
AGACGTATATGTGACTACCCATACTCCCAGAAACGCCAGGGATGAGGGCGCTACAGGCCTCAGGCCCTCA
GGTACTGTCAGTTGTCCCATCTGCATGGACGGATACTCAGAGATCGTGCAGAATGGACGTCTCATCGTTT
CCACAGAATGCGGCCATGTCTTCTGTAGCCAGTGCCTCCGTGATTCCCTGAAGAATGCTAATACTTGCCC
AACTTGTAGGAAAAAGATCAACCACAAACGGTACCACCCCATTTATATAGTCGACTGA
