>Addgene plasmid #59743 | HA-RNF4/pRK5 | addgene partial sequence | sequence record 96437 | SV40pA-R 5'-GAAATTTGTGATGCTATTGC-3'
AGTTGGGCCATGGCGGCCAAGCTTTCACTTGTCATCGTCGTCCTTGTAGTCGAGTCAGTCGACTATATAA
ATGGGGTGGTACCGTTTGTGGTTGATCTTTTTCCTACAAGTTGGGCAAGTATTAGCATTCTTCAGGGAAT
CACGGAGGCACTGGCTACAGAAGACATGGCCGCATTCTGTGGAAACGATGAGACGTCCATTCTGCACGAT
CTCTGAGTATCCGTCCATGCAGATGGGACAACTGACAGTACCTGAGGGCCTGAGGCCTGTAGCGCCCTCA
TCCCTGGCGTTTCTGGGAGTATGGGTAGTCACATATACGTCTCTGTCCCTGGACAACTCCTCATCGTCAC
TGCTCACCACACAGCTGTCAGCATGGTCCTGGGGCAGCCTCCTAGCATTCCTCCTTGGTCTTCTTCTTTC
GTCAACAATCACAACAGAGTCATTGTGAGTCAGATCAACCACCACAGGCTCTAAAGATTCACAAGTGAGG
TCCACAATTTCATCTCCAGCAGTTTCCACGAGTTCTATGGGTTCTGCTTCCAAGGAGATCTCGGGGGTGG
AGGTTGCTTCCCGAGTTCGCTTCTGAGCTTGTCTAGAATTTATTGCTCCACCACGACGCTTTCTTGTACT
CATGGATCTGGCGTAGTCGGGCACGTCGTAGGGGTAGCCCATGGCGAATTCAATCGATAGAACCGAGGTG
CAGTTGGACCTGGGAGTGGACACCTGTGGAGAGAAAGGCAAAGTGGATGTTATTCTATAGTGTCACCTAA
ATCGTATGTGTATGATACATAAGGTTATGTATTAATTGTAGCCGCGTTCTAACGAAGCCAAGGG
